Addgene plasmid #237057: VPS4A-SmBiT Fusion Vector
Purpose: Express VPS4A-SmBiT Fusion Protein in Mammalian Cells under a CMV promoter
Depositing lab: Promega Corporation.
Backbone
  Vector backbone: pFC220K SmBiT CMV-BlastFlexi Vector
  Vector type: Mammalian Expression
  Selectable markers: Blasticidin
Growth in bacteria
  Bacterial resistance: Kanamycin, 50 μg/mL
  Growth temperature: 37°C
  Growth strain: DH5alpha
  Copy number: High Copy
Gene/Insert
  Gene/Insert name: VPS4A
  Species: H. sapiens (human)
  Mutation: None
  Entrez Gene: VPS4A (a.k.a. CIMDAG, SKD1, SKD1A, SKD2, VPS4, VPS4-1)
  Promoter: CMV
  Tag / fusion protein: SmBiT (C terminal on backbone)
  Cloning method: Other
Terms and licenses: Academic/Nonprofit Terms; Industry Terms
How to cite: VPS4A-SmBiT Fusion Vector was a gift from Promega Corporation (Addgene plasmid # 237057 ; http://n2t.net/addgene:237057 ; RRID:Addgene_237057)
