[The description below was written by a language model from this plasmid's Addgene catalogue record and pLannotate feature annotations shown in this document.]
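Description:
VPS4A-SmBiT Fusion Vector is a 5.6 kb mammalian expression plasmid built on the pFC220K SmBiT CMV-BlastFlexi backbone. It expresses unmutated human VPS4A with SmBiT fused to its C terminus. SmBiT is the small peptide subunit of the split NanoLuc (NanoBiT) luciferase system. The plasmid replicates in E. coli at high copy from a ColE1/pUC-type origin and is selected with kanamycin through a neo (nptII) gene driven by the bacterial EM7 promoter. A single loxP site is annotated just upstream of this cassette, but the record does not explain its role.

The expression unit consists of the CMV immediate-early enhancer and promoter followed by a chimeric β-globin/immunoglobulin intron, which generally improves transcript processing and expression. A T7 promoter comes next and could support in vitro transcription. The VPS4A coding sequence follows and is terminated by an SV40 polyadenylation signal. The feature table does not annotate SmBiT itself. According to the catalogue entry the tag is supplied by the backbone at the C terminus, which would place it in the short unannotated stretch between the end of VPS4A and the poly(A) signal. A separate cassette on the opposite strand uses the SV40 enhancer/early promoter to drive blasticidin S deaminase, with a synthetic poly(A) signal, allowing blasticidin selection of stably transfected mammalian cells.

The stated purpose is simply to express the VPS4A-SmBiT fusion in mammalian cells. Such constructs are typically paired with a partner protein fused to the complementary LgBiT subunit, so that luminescence is reconstituted when the two proteins interact. The record does not specify particular partners or assays.
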