Features (pLannotate 1.2.2; 17 found; start..end, strand, type, name):
     24..105     -  polyA_signal   SV40 poly(A) signal: SV40 polyadenylation signal
    128..211     -  CDS            large T antigen (fragment): large T antigen from SV40 (simian virus 40)
    276..641     +  enhancer       CMV enhancer: human cytomegalovirus immediate early enhancer
    643..842     +  promoter       CMV promoter: human cytomegalovirus (CMV) immediate early promoter
    981..1113    +  intron         chimeric intron: chimera between introns from human β-globin and immunoglobulin heavy chain genes
   1157..1175    +  promoter       T7 promoter: promoter for bacteriophage T7 RNA polymerase
   1189..2499    +  CDS            VPS4A: VPS4A_HUMAN - Also known as VPS4 From Homo sapiens (Human).
   2598..2627    +  misc_feature   MCS (fragment): pUC18/19 multiple cloning site
   2676..2797    -  polyA_signal   SV40 poly(A) signal: SV40 polyadenylation signal
   2820..2888    -  CDS            large T antigen (fragment): large T antigen from SV40 (simian virus 40)
   2912..2945    +  protein_bind   loxP: Cre-mediated recombination occurs in the 8-bp core sequence (GCATACAT). Cre recombinase
   2955..3002    +  promoter       EM7 promoter: synthetic bacterial promoter&nbsp
   3034..3825    +  CDS            neo: KKA2_KLEPN - Also known as kan, nptII. Experimental evidence at protein level: Swiss-Prot protein existence level 1. Resistance to kanamycin, neomycin, paromomycin, ribostamycin, butirosin and gentamicin B. From Klebsiella pneumoniae.
   3986..4574    -  rep_origin     ori: high-copy-number ColE1/pMB1/pBR322/pUC origin of replication
   4700..4748    -  polyA_signal   poly(A) signal: synthetic polyadenylation signal
   4772..5170    -  CDS            BSD: blasticidin S deaminase; Aspergillus terreus BSD; confers resistance to blasticidin
   5201..5558    -  promoter       SV40 promoter: SV40 enhancer and early promoter
>Addgene plasmid #237057 | VPS4A-SmBiT Fusion Vector | addgene full sequence | sequence record 476792 | Addgene NGS Result
AAGACGCGTTAATTAAGACGTCGGCAGTGAAAAAAATGCTTTATTTGTGAAATTTGTGATGCTATTGCTT
TATTTGTAACCATTATAAGCTGCAATAAACAAGTTAACAACAACAATTGCATTCATTTTATGTTTCAGGT
TCAGGGGGAGGTGTGGGAGGTTTTTTAAAGCAAGTAAAACCTCTACAAATGTGGTATGGCTGATTATGAT
CCGCGGCCGCAATACGTCGACGTTATCAGCTGACTTCGTACGAGAGCCTAGGATTATGGCGCGCCACTAG
TTATTAATAGTAATCAATTACGGGGTCATTAGTTCATAGCCCATATATGGAGTTCCGCGTTACATAACTT
ACGGTAAATGGCCCGCCTGGCTGACCGCCCAACGACCCCCGCCCATTGACGTCAATAATGACGTATGTTC
CCATAGTAACGCCAATAGGGACTTTCCATTGACGTCAATGGGTGGAGTATTTACGGTAAACTGCCCACTT
GGCAGTACATCAAGTGTATCATATGCCAAGTCCGCCCCCTATTGACGTCAATGACGGTAAATGGCCCGCC
TGGCATTATGCCCAGTACATGACCTTACGGGACTTTCCTACTTGGCAGTACATCTACGTATTAGTCATCG
CTATTACCATGGTGATGCGGTTTTGGCAGTACACCAATGGGCGTGGATAGCGGTTTGACTCACGGGGATT
TCCAAGTCTCCACCCCATTGACGTCAATGGGAGTTTGTTTTGGCACCAAAATCAACGGGACTTTCCAAAA
TGTCGTAATAACCCCGCCCCGTTGACGCAAATGGGCGGTAGGCGTGTACGGTGGGAGGTCTATATAAGCA
GAGCTGGTTTAGTGAACCGTCAGATCACTAGAAGCTTTATTGCGGTAGTTTATCACAGTTAAATTGCTAA
CGCAGTCAGTGCTTCTGACACAACAGTCTCGAACTTAAGCTGCAGAAGTTGGTCGTGAGGCACTGGGCAG
GTAAGTATCAAGGTTACAAGACAGGTTTAAGGAGACCAATAGAAACTGGGCTTGTCGAGACAGAGAAGAC
TCTTGCGTTTCTGATAGGCACCTATTGGTCTTACTGACATCCACTTTGCCTTTCTCTCCACAGGTGTCCA
CTCCCAGTTCAATTACAGCTCTTAAGGCTAGAGTATTAATACGACTCACTATAGGGCTAGCGATCGCCAT
GACAACGTCAACCCTCCAGAAAGCCATTGATCTGGTGACGAAAGCCACAGAGGAGGACAAAGCCAAGAAC
TACGAGGAGGCGCTGCGGCTGTACCAGCATGCGGTGGAGTACTTCCTCCACGCTATCAAGTATGAGGCCC
ACAGCGACAAGGCCAAGGAGAGCATTCGAGCCAAGTGCGTGCAGTACCTAGACCGGGCCGAGAAGCTGAA
GGATTATTTACGAAGCAAAGAGAAACACGGCAAGAAGCCAGTCAAAGAGAACCAGAGTGAGGGCAAGGGC
AGTGACAGTGACAGTGAAGGGGATAATCCGGAGAAAAAGAAACTGCAAGAACAGCTGATGGGTGCCGTCG
TGATGGAGAAGCCCAACATACGGTGGAACGACGTGGCCGGGCTGGAGGGGGCCAAGGAGGCCCTCAAAGA
AGCTGTCATTTTGCCAATCAAATTCCCACACTTGTTCACAGGCAAGCGCACCCCCTGGCGGGGGATTCTG
CTGTTCGGACCCCCTGGCACAGGGAAATCCTACCTGGCCAAAGCCGTGGCAACAGAGGCCAACAACTCCA
CCTTCTTCTCTGTGTCCTCCTCAGATCTGATGTCCAAGTGGCTGGGGGAGAGTGAAAAGCTGGTCAAGAA
CCTGTTTGAGCTGGCCAGGCAGCACAAGCCCTCCATCATCTTCATCGATGAGGTGGATTCCCTCTGCGGG
TCCCGAAATGAAAATGAGAGTGAGGCCGCCCGGAGGATCAAAACGGAGTTCTTGGTCCAGATGCAGGGGG
TGGGGAATAACAATGATGGGACTCTGGTTCTTGGAGCCACAAACATCCCATGGGTGTTGGATTCGGCCAT
CAGGAGGAGGTTTGAAAAACGAATTTATATCCCCTTGCCGGAGGAAGCTGCCCGCGCCCAGATGTTCCGG
TTGCATCTCGGGAGCACTCCCCACAACCTCACGGATGCAAACATCCACGAGCTGGCCCGGAAGACGGAAG
GCTACTCGGGCGCGGACATCAGCATCATCGTGCGGGACTCTCTCATGCAGCCCGTGAGGAAGGTGCAGTC
GGCCACACACTTCAAAAAGGTCTGTGGCCCCTCTCGCACCAACCCCAGCATGATGATTGATGACCTCCTG
ACTCCATGCTCACCAGGGGACCCAGGAGCCATGGAGATGACTTGGATGGATGTCCCTGGGGACAAACTCT
TAGAGCCTGTGGTTTGCATGTCGGACATGCTGCGGTCTCTGGCCACCACCCGGCCCACGGTGAATGCAGA
CGACCTCCTGAAAGTGAAGAAATTCTCAGAGGACTTTGGGCAAGAGAGTGTTTCTCAAGGCAGTTCAGGT
GGTGGCGGGAGCGGAGGTGGAGGCTCGAGCGGTGTGACCGGCTACCGGCTGTTCGAGGAGATTCTGTAAG
GCCGCGACTCTAGAGTCGACCTGCAGGCATGCAAGCTGATTTGGCTGCTGCCACCGCTGAGCAAGGCCGC
TTCGAGCAGACATGATAAGATACATTGATGAGTTTGGACAAACCACAACTAGAATGCAGTGAAAAAAATG
CTTTATTTGTGAAATTTGTGATGCTATTGCTTTATTTGTAACCATTATAAGCTGCAATAAACAAGTTAAC
AACAACAATTGCATTCATTTTATGTTTCAGGTTCAGGGGGAGATGTGGGAGGTTTTTTTAAGCAAGTAAA
ACCTCTACAAATGTGGTAAAATCTTAATTAAGAATTCTAATATAACTTCGTATAGCATACATTATACGAA
GTTATGGATCCACTGTTGACAATTAATCATCGGCATAGTATATCGGCATAGTATAATACGACAAGGTGAG
GAACTAAACCCAGGAGGCAGATCATGATTGAACAAGATGGATTGCACGCAGGTTCTCCGGCCGCTTGGGT
GGAGAGGCTATTCGGCTATGACTGGGCACAACAGACAATCGGCTGCTCTGATGCCGCCGTGTTCCGGCTG
TCAGCGCAGGGGCGCCCGGTTCTTTTTGTCAAGACCGACCTGTCCGGTGCCCTGAATGAACTGCAGGACG
AGGCAGCGCGGCTATCGTGGCTGGCCACGACGGGCGTTCCTTGCGCAGCTGTGCTCGACGTTGTCACTGA
AGCGGGAAGGGACTGGCTGCTATTGGGCGAAGTGCCGGGGCAGGATCTCCTGTCATCTCACCTTGCTCCT
GCCGAGAAAGTATCCATCATGGCTGATGCAATGCGGCGGCTGCATACGCTTGATCCGGCTACCTGCCCAT
TCGACCACCAAGCGAAACATCGCATCGAGCGAGCACGTACTCGGATGGAAGCCGGTCTTGTCGATCAGGA
TGATCTGGACGAAGAGCATCAGGGGCTCGCGCCAGCCGAACTGTTCGCCAGGCTCAAGGCGCGCATGCCC
GACGGCGAGGATCTCGTCGTGACCCATGGCGATGCCTGCTTGCCGAATATCATGGTGGAAAATGGCCGCT
TTTCTGGATTCATCGACTGTGGCCGGCTGGGTGTGGCGGACCGCTATCAGGACATAGCGTTGGCTACCCG
TGATATTGCTGAAGAGCTTGGCGGCGAATGGGCTGACCGCTTCCTCGTGCTTTACGGTATCGCCGCTCCC
GATTCGCAGCGCATCGCCTTCTATCGCCTTCTTGACGAGTTCTTCTGATTCGAAATGACCGACCAAGCGA
CGCCCAACCGGTATCAGCTCACTCAAAGGCGGTAATACGGTTATCCACAGAATCAGGGGATAACGCAGGA
AAGAACATGTGAGCAAAAGGCCAGCAAAAGGCCAGGAACCGTAAAAAGGCCGCGTTGCTGGCGTTTTTCC
ATAGGCTCCGCCCCCCTGACGAGCATCACAAAAATCGACGCTCAAGTCAGAGGTGGCGAAACCCGACAGG
ACTATAAAGATACCAGGCGTTTCCCCCTGGAAGCTCCCTCGTGCGCTCTCCTGTTCCGACCCTGCCGCTT
ACCGGATACCTGTCCGCCTTTCTCCCTTCGGGAAGCGTGGCGCTTTCTCATAGCTCACGCTGTAGGTATC
TCAGTTCGGTGTAGGTCGTTCGCTCCAAGCTGGGCTGTGTGCACGAACCCCCCGTTCAGCCCGACCGCTG
CGCCTTATCCGGTAACTATCGTCTTGAGTCCAACCCGGTAAGACACGACTTATCGCCACTGGCAGCAGCC
ACTGGTAACAGGATTAGCAGAGCGAGGTATGTAGGCGGTGCTACAGAGTTCTTGAAGTGGTGGCCTAACT
ACGGCTACACTAGAAGGACAGTATTTGGTATCTGCGCTCTGCTGAAGCCAGTTACCTTCGGAAAAAGAGT
TGGTAGCTCTTGATCCGGCAAACAAACCACCGCTGGTAGCGGTGGTTTTTTTGTTTGCAAGCAGCAGATT
ACGCGCAGAAAAAAAGGATTTCAAGAAGATCCTTTGATCTTTTCTACGGGGTCTGACGCTCAGTGGAACG
AAAACTCACGTTAAGGGATTTTGGTCATGAGATTATCAAAAAGGATCTTCACCTAGATCCTTTTATAGTC
CGGAATCGTCACACAAAAAACCAACACACAGATGTAATGAAAATAAAGATATTTTATTGCGGCCATCGTG
ATGGCTAGAGTTTAGCCCTCCCACACATAACCAGAGGGCAGCAATTCACGAATCCCAACTGCCGTCGGCT
GTCCATCACTGTCCTTCACTATGGCTTTGATCCCAGGATGCAGATCGAGAAGCACCTGTCGGCACCGTCC
GCAGGGGCTCAAGATGCCCCTGTTCTCATTTCCGATCGCGACGATACAAGTCAGGTTGCCAGCTGCCGCA
GCAGCAGCAGTGCCCAGCACCACGAGTTCTGCACAAGGTCCCCCAGTAAAATGATATACATTGACACCAG
TGAAGATGCGGCCGTCGCTAGAGAGAGCTGCGCTGGCGACGCTGTAGTCTTCAGAGATGGGGATGCTGTT
GATTGTAGCCGTTGCTCTTTCAATGAGGGTGGATTCTTCTTGAGACAAAGGCTTGGCCATGGTGGCGCTA
GTGTCAGAAGAATCGAGCTTTTTGCAAAAGCCTAGGCCTCCAAAAAAGCCTCCTCACTACTTCTGGAATA
GCTCAGAGGCCGAGGCGGCCTCGGCCTCTGCATAAATAAAAAAAATTAGTCAGCCATGGGGCGGAGAATG
GGCGGAACTGGGCGGAGTTAGGGGCGGGATGGGCGGAGTTAGGGGCGGGACTATGGTTGCTGACTAATTG
AGATGCATGCTTTGCATACTTCTGCCTGCTGGGGAGCCTGGGGACTTTCCACACCTGGTTGCTGACTAAT
TGAGATGCATGCTTTGCATACTTCTGCCTGCTGGGGAGCCTGGGGACTTTCCACACCCTAACTGACACAC
ATTCCACAGCTGGTTCTTTCCGCCTCAGAAGGTACCTAACCAAGTTCCTCTTTCAGAGGTTATTTCAGGC
CATGGTGCTGCGC
